>Addgene plasmid #161696 | IDG_CACNG6_OE_1 | addgene full sequence | sequence record 334570 | Addgene NGS Result
ATTAATAGTAATCAATTACGGGGTCATTAGTTCATAGCCCATATATGGAGTTCCGCGTTACATAACTTAC
GGTAAATGGCCCGCCTGGCTGACCGCCCAACGACCCCCGCCCATTGACGTCAATAATGACGTATGTTCCC
ATAGTAACGCCAATAGGGACTTTCCATTGACGTCAATGGGTGGAGTATTTACGGTAAACTGCCCACTTGG
CAGTACATCAAGTGTATCATATGCCAAGTACGCCCCCTATTGACGTCAATGACGGTAAATGGCCCGCCTG
GCATTATGCCCAGTACATGACCTTATGGGACTTTCCTACTTGGCAGTACATCTACGTATTAGTCATCGCT
ATTACCATGGTGATGCGGTTTTGGCAGTACATCAATGGGCGTGGATAGCGGTTTGACTCACGGGGATTTC
CAAGTCTCCACCCCATTGACGTCAATGGGAGTTTGTTTTGGCACCAAAATCAACGGGACTTTCCAAAATG
TCGTAACAACTCCGCCCCATTGACGCAAATGGGCGGTAGGCGTGTACGGTGGGAGGTCTATATAAGCAGA
GCTCTCTGGCTAACTGTCGGGATCAACAAGTTTGTACAAAAAAGCAGGCTCCACCATGATGTGGTCCAAC
TTCTTCCTGCAAGAGGAGAACCGGCGGCGGGGGGCCGCGGGCCGGCGGCGGGCGCACGGGCAGGGCAGGT
CGGGGCTGACGCCCGAGCGCGAGGGGAAGGTGAAGCTGGCGCTGCTGCTGGCCGCCGTGGGCGCCACGCT
GGCGGTGCTGTCCGTGGGCACCGAGTTCTGGGTGGAGCTCAACACCTACAAGGCCAACGGCAGCGCCGTG
TGCGAAGCGGCCCACCTGGGGCTGTGGAAGGCGTGCACCAAGCGGCTGTGGCAGGCGGACGTGCCCGTGG
ACAGGGACACCTGCGGCCCCGCGGAGCTGCCCGGAGAAGCAAACTGCACCTATTTTAAATTCTTCACCAC
GGGGGAGAATGCACGCATCTTTCAGAGAACCACAAAGAAAGAGGTGAATCTGGCAGCTGCGGTGATAGCA
GTGCTGGGCCTGGCAGTCATGGCCTTGGGGTGCCTCTGTATCATCATGGTGCTCAGTAAAGGTGCAGAGT
TCCTGCTCCGAGTTGGAGCCGTCTGCTTTGGCCTCTCAGGCCTGCTGCTCTTGGTGAGCCTGGAGGTGTT
CCGGCATTCCGTGAGGGCCCTGCTGCAGAGAGTCAGCCCGGAGCCTCCCCCGGCCCCACGCCTCACCTAC
GAGTACTCCTGGTCCCTGGGCTGCGGCGTGGGGGCCGGCCTGATCCTGCTGTTGGGGGCCGGCTGCTTTC
TGCTGCTCACACTGCCTTCCTGGCCCTGGGGGTCCCTCTGTCCCAAGCGGGGGCACCGGGCCACCTTGGA
CCCAGCTTTCTTGTACAAAGTGGTTGGTAAGCCTATCCCTAACCCTCTCCTCGGTCTCGATTCTACGTAG
TAATGAGCTAGCGCTAACCGGTGGCGCGTTAAGTCGACAATCAACCTCTGGATTACAAAATTTGTGAAAG
ATTGACTGGTATTCTTAACTATGTTGCTCCTTTTACGCTATGTGGATACGCTGCTTTAATGCCTTTGTAT
CATGCTATTGCTTCCCGTATGGCTTTCATTTTCTCCTCCTTGTATAAATCCTGGTTGCTGTCTCTTTATG
AGGAGTTGTGGCCCGTTGTCAGGCAACGTGGCGTGGTGTGCACTGTGTTTGCTGACGCAACCCCCACTGG
TTGGGGCATTGCCACCACCTGTCAGCTCCTTTCCGGGACTTTCGCTTTCCCCCTCCCTATTGCCACGGCG
GAACTCATCGCCGCCTGCCTTGCCCGCTGCTGGACAGGGGCTCGGCTGTTGGGCACTGACAATTCCGTGG
TGTTGTCGGGGAAATCATCGTCCTTTCCTTGGCTGCTCGCCTGTGTTGCCACCTGGATTCTGCGCGGGAC
GTCCTTCTGCTACGTCCCTTCGGCCCTCAATCCAGCGGACCTTCCTTCCCGCGGCCTGCTGCCGGCTCTG
CGGCCTCTTCCGCGTCTTCGCCTTCGCCCTCAGACGAGTCGGATCTCCCTTTGGGCCGCCTCCCCGCGTC
GACTTTAAGACCAATGACTTACAAGGCAGCTGTAGATCTTAGCCACTTTTTAAAAGAAAAGGGGGGACTG
GAAGGGCTAATTCACTCCCAACGAAGACAAGATCTGCTTTTTGCTTGTACTGGGTCTCTCTGGTTAGACC
AGATCTGAGCCTGGGAGCTCTCTGGCTAACTAGGGAACCCACTGCTTAAGCCTCAATAAAGCTTGCCTTG
AGTGCTTCAAGTAGTGTGTGCCCGTCTGTTGTGTGACTCTGGTAACTAGAGATCCCTCAGACCCTTTTAG
TCAGTGTGGAAAATCTCTAGCAGTACGTATAGTAGTTCATGTCATCTTATTATTCAGTATTTATAACTTG
CAAAGAAATGAATATCAGAGAGTGAGAGGAACTTGTTTATTGCAGCTTATAATGGTTACAAATAAAGCAA
TAGCATCACAAATTTCACAAATAAAGCATTTTTTTCACTGCATTCTAGTTGTGGTTTGTCCAAACTCATC
AATGTATCTTATCATGTCTGGCTCTAGCTATCCCGCCCCTAACTCCGCCCATCCCGCCCCTAACTCCGCC
CAGTTCCGCCCATTCTCCGCCCCATGGCTGACTAATTTTTTTTATTTATGCAGAGGCCGAGGCCGCCTCG
GCCTCTGAGCTATTCCAGAAGTAGTGAGGAGGCTTTTTTGGAGGCCTAGGGACGTACCCAATTCGCCCTA
TAGTGAGTCGTATTACGCGCGCTCACTGGCCGTCGTTTTACAACGTCGTGACTGGGAAAACCCTGGCGTT
ACCCAACTTAATCGCCTTGCAGCACATCCCCCTTTCGCCAGCTGGCGTAATAGCGAAGAGGCCCGCACCG
ATCGCCCTTCCCAACAGTTGCGCAGCCTGAATGGCGAATGGG
[124 nt withheld, positions 2983-3106]
C
[91 nt withheld, positions 3108-3198]
A
[49 nt withheld, positions 3200-3248]
CCTTTGACGTTGGAGTCCACGTTCTTT
[37 nt withheld, positions 3276-3312]
ACCCTATCTCGGTCTATTCTTTTGATTTATAAGGGATTTTGCCGATTTCGGCCTATTGGTTAAAAAATGA
GCTGATTTAACAAAAATTTAACGCGAATTTTAACAAAATATTAACGCTTACAATTTAGGTGGCACTTTTC
GGGGAAATGTGCGCGGAACCCCTATTTGTTTATTTTTCTAAATACATTCAAATATGTATCCGCTCATGAG
ACAATAACCCTGATAAATGCTTCAATAATATTGAAAAAGGAAGAGTATGAGTATTCAACATTTCCGTGTC
GCCCTTATTCCCTTTTTTGCGGCATTTTGCCTTCCTGTTTTTGCTCACCCAGAAACGCTGGTGAAAGTAA
AAGATGCTGAAGATCAGTTGGGTGCACGAGTGGGTTACATCGAACTGGATCTCAACAGCGGTAAGATCCT
TGAGAGTTTTCGCCCCGAAGAACGTTTTCCAATGATGAGCACTTTTAAAGTTCTGCTATGTGGCGCGGTA
TTATCCCGTATTGACGCCGGGCAAGAGCAACTCGGTCGCCGCATACACTATTCTCAGAATGACTTGGTTG
AGTACTCACCAGTCACAGAAAAGCATCTTACGGATGGCATGACAGTAAGAGAATTATGCAGTGCTGCCAT
AACCATGAGTGATAACACTGCGGCCAACTTACTTCTGACAACGATCGGAGGACCGAAGGAGCTAACCGCT
TTTTTGCACAACATGGGGGATCATGTAACTCGCCTTGATCGTTGGGAACCGGAGCTGAATGAAGCCATAC
CAAACGACGAGCGTGACACCACGATGCCTGTAGCAATGGCAACAACGTTGCGCAAACTATTAACTGGCGA
ACTACTTACTCTAGCTTCCCGGCAACAATTAATAGACTGGATGGAGGCGGATAAAGTTGCAGGACCACTT
CTGCGCTCGGCCCTTCCGGCTGGCTGGTTTATTGCTGATAAATCTGGAGCCGGTGAGCGTGGGTCTCGCG
GTATCATTGCAGCACTGGGGCCAGATGGTAAGCCCTCCCGTATCGTAGTTATCTACACGACGGGGAGTCA
GGCAACTATGGATGAACGAAATAGACAGATCGCTGAGATAGGTGCCTCACTGATTAAGCATTGGTAACTG
TCAGACCAAGTTTACTCATATATACTTTAGATTGATTTAAAACTTCATTTTTAATTTAAAAGGATCTAGG
TGAAGATCCTTTTTGATAATCTCATGACCAAAATCCCTTAACGTGAGTTTTCGTTCCACTGAGCGTCAGA
CCCCGTAGAAAAGATCAAAGGATCTTCTTGAGATCCTTTTTTTCTGCGCGTAATCTGCTGCTTGCAAACA
AAAAAACCACCGCTACCAGCGGTGGTTTGTTTGCCGGATCAAGAGCTACCAACTCTTTTTCCGAAGGTAA
CTGGCTTCAGCAGAGCGCAGATACCAAATACTGTTCTTCTAGTGTAGCCGTAGTTAGGCCACCACTTCAA
GAACTCTGTAGCACCGCCTACATACCTCGCTCTGCTAATCCTGTTACCAGTGGCTGCTGCCAGTGGCGAT
AAGTCGTGTCTTACCGGGTTGGACTCAAGACGATAGTTACCGGATAAGGCGCAGCGGTCGGGCTGAACGG
GGGGTTCGTGCACACAGCCCAGCTTGGAGCGAACGACCTACACCGAACTGAGATACCTACAGCGTGAGCT
ATGAGAAAGCGCCACGCTTCCCGAAGGGAGAAAGGCGGACAGGTATCCGGTAAGCGGCAGGGTCGGAACA
GGAGAGCGCACGAGGGAGCTTCCAGGGGGAAACGCCTGGTATCTTTATAGTCCTGTCGGGTTTCGCCACC
TCTGACTTGAGCGTCGATTTTTGTGATGCTCGTCAGGGGGGCGGAGCCTATGGAAAAACGCCAGCAACGC
GGCCTTTTTACGGTTCCTGGCCTTTTGCTGGCCTTTTGCTCACATGTTCTTTCCTGCGTTATCCCCTGAT
TCTGTGGATAACCGTATTACCGCCTTTGAGTGAGCTGATACCGCTCGCCGCAGCCGAACGACCGAGCGCA
GCGAGTCAGTGAGCGAGGAAGCGGAAGAGCGCCCAATACGCAAACCGCCTCTCCCCGCGCGTTGGCCGAT
TCATTAATGCAGCTGGCACGACAGGTTTCCCGACTGGAAAGCGGGCAGTGAGCGCAACGCAATTAATGTG
AGTTAGCTCACTCATTAGGCACCCCAGGCTTTACACTTTATGCTTCCGGCTCGTATGTTGTGTGGAATTG
TGAGCGGATAACAATTTCACACAGGAAACAGCTATGACCATGATTACGCCAAGCGCGCAATTAACCCTCA
CTAAAGGGAACAAAAGCTGGAGCTGCAAGCTTAATGTAGTCTTATGCAATACTCTTGTAGTCTTGCAACA
TGGTAACGATGAGTTAGCAACATGCCTTACAAGGAGAGAAAAAGCACCGTGCATGCCGATTGGTGGAAGT
AAGGTGGTACGATCGTGCCTTATTAGGAAGGCAACAGACGGGTCTGACATGGATTGGACGAACCACTGAA
TTGCCGCATTGCAGAGATATTGTATTTAAGTGCCTAGCTCGATACATAAACGGGTCTCTCTGGTTAGACC
AGATCTGAGCCTGGGAGCTCTCTGGCTAACTAGGGAACCCACTGCTTAAGCCTCAATAAAGCTTGCCTTG
AGTGCTTCAAGTAGTGTGTGCCCGTCTGTTGTGTGACTCTGGTAACTAGAGATCCCTCAGACCCTTTTAG
TCAGTGTGGAAAATCTCTAGCAGTGGCGCCCGAACAGGGACTTGAAAGCGAAAGGGAAACCAGAGGAGCT
CTCTCGACGCAGGACTCGGCTTGCTGAAGCGCGCACGGCAAGAGGCGAGGGGCGGCGACTGGTGAGTACG
CCAAAAATTTTGACTAGCGGAGGCTAGAAGGAGAGAGATGGGTGCGAGAGCGTCAGTATTAAGCGGGGGA
GAATTAGATCGCGATGGGAAAAAATTCGGTTAAGGCCAGGGGGAAAGAAAAAATATAAATTAAAACATAT
AGTATGGGCAAGCAGGGAGCTAGAACGATTCGCAGTTAATCCTGGCCTGTTAGAAACATCAGAAGGCTGT
AGACAAATACTGGGACAGCTACAACCATCCCTTCAGACAGGATCAGAAGAACTTAGATCATTATATAATA
CAGTAGCAACCCTCTATTGTGTGCATCAAAGGATAGAGATAAAAGACACCAAGGAAGCTTTAGACAAGAT
AGAGGAAGAGCAAAACAAAAGTAAGACCACCGCACAGCAAGCGGCCGCTGATCTTCAGACCTGGAGGAGG
AGATATGAGGGACAATTGGAGAAGTGAATTATATAAATATAAAGTAGTAAAAATTGAACCATTAGGAGTA
GCACCCACCAAGGCAAAGAGAAGAGTGGTGCAGAGAGAAAAAAGAGCAGTGGGAATAGGAGCTTTGTTCC
TTGGGTTCTTGGGAGCAGCAGGAAGCACTATGGGCGCAGCGTCAATGACGCTGACGGTACAGGCCAGACA
ATTATTGTCTGGTATAGTGCAGCAGCAGAACAATTTGCTGAGGGCTATTGAGGCGCAACAGCATCTGTTG
CAACTCACAGTCTGGGGCATCAAGCAGCTCCAGGCAAGAATCCTGGCTGTGGAAAGATACCTAAAGGATC
AACAGCTCCTGGGGATTTGGGGTTGCTCTGGAAAACTCATTTGCACCACTGCTGTGCCTTGGAATGCTAG
TTGGAGTAATAAATCTCTGGAACAGATTTGGAATCACACGACCTGGATGGAGTGGGACAGAGAAATTAAC
AATTACACAAGCTTAATACACTCCTTAATTGAAGAATCGCAAAACCAGCAAGAAAAGAATGAACAAGAAT
TATTGGAATTAGATAAATGGGCAAGTTTGTGGAATTGGTTTAACATAACAAATTGGCTGTGGTATATAAA
ATTATTCATAATGATAGTAGGAGGCTTGGTAGGTTTAAGAATAGTTTTTGCTGTACTTTCTATAGTGAAT
AGAGTTAGGCAGGGATATTCACCATTATCGTTTCAGACCCACCTCCCAACCCCGAGGGGACCCTTGCGCC
TTTTCCAAGGCAGCCCTGGGTTTGCGCAGGGACGCGGCTGCTCTGGGCGTGGTTCCGGGAAACGCAGCGG
CGCCGACCCTGGGTCTCGCACATTCTTCACGTCCGTTCGCAGCGTCACCCGGATCTTCGCCGCTACCCTT
GTGGGCCCCCCGGCGACGCTTCCTGCTCCGCCCCTAAGTCGGGAAGGTTCCTTGCGGTTCGCGGCGTGCC
GGACGTGACAAACGGAAGCCGCACGTCTCACTAGTACCCTCGCAGACGGACAGCGCCAGGGAGCAATGGC
AGCGCGCCGACCGCGATGGGCTGTGGCCAATAGCGGCTGCTCAGCAGGGCGCGCCGAGAGCAGCGGCCGG
GAAGGGGCGGTGCGGGAGGCGGGGTGTGGGGCGGTAGTGTGGGCCCTGTTCCTGCCCGCGCGGTGTTCCG
CATTCTGCAAGCCTCCGGAGCGCACGTCGGCAGTCGGCTCCCTCGTTGACCGAATCACCGACCTCTCTCC
CCAGGGGGTACCACCATGGCCAAGCCTTTGTCTCAAGAAGAATCCACCCTCATTGAAAGAGCAACGGCTA
CAATCAACAGCATCCCCATCTCTGAAGACTACAGCGTCGCCAGCGCAGCTCTCTCTAGCGACGGCCGCAT
CTTCACTGGTGTCAATGTATATCATTTTACTGGGGGACCTTGTGCAGAACTCGTGGTGCTGGGCACTGCT
GCTGCTGCGGCAGCTGGCAACCTGACTTGTATCGTCGCGATCGGAAATGAGAACAGGGGCATCTTGAGCC
CCTGCGGACGGTGCCGACAGGTGCTTCTCGATCTGCATCCTGGGATCAAAGCCATAGTGAAGGACAGTGA
TGGACAGCCGACGGCAGTTGGGATTCGTGAATTGCTGCCCTCTGGTTATGTGTGGGAGGGCCTGCAGCTG
CAGTAGTAAGAATTCTAGATCTTGAGACAAATGGCAGTATTCATCCACAATTTTAAAAGAAAAGGGGGGA
TTGGGGGGTACAGTGCAGGGGAAAGAATAGTAGACATAATAGCAACAGACATACAAACTAAAGAATTACA
AAAACAAATTACAAAAATTCAAAATTTTCGGGTTTATTACAGGGACAGCAGAGATCCACTTTGGCGCCGG
CTCGAGGGGGCCCGGGGTT
Features (pLannotate 1.2.2; 31 found; start..end, strand, type, name):
     56..359     +  enhancer       CMV enhancer: human cytomegalovirus immediate early enhancer
    360..563     +  promoter       CMV promoter: human cytomegalovirus (CMV) immediate early promoter
    586..610     +  protein_bind   attB1: mutant version of attB; recombination site for the Gateway® BP reaction BP Clonase™
    616..1395    +  CDS            CACNG6: CCG6_HUMAN - Experimental evidence at protein level: Swiss-Prot protein existence level 1. Regulates the activity of L-type calcium channels that contain CACNA1C as pore-forming subunit. From Homo sapiens (Human).
   1400..1424    -  protein_bind   attB2: mutant version of attB; recombination site for the Gateway® BP reaction BP Clonase™
   1426..1467    +  CDS            V5 tag: epitope tag from simian virus 5
   1509..2097    +  misc_feature   WPRE: woodchuck hepatitis virus posttranscriptional regulatory element
   2148..2167    +  misc_feature   cPPT/CTS (fragment): central polypurine tract and central termination sequence of HIV-1
   2169..2402    +  LTR            3' LTR (ΔU3): self-inactivating 3' long terminal repeat (LTR) from HIV-1
   2480..2601    +  polyA_signal   SV40 poly(A) signal: SV40 polyadenylation signal
   2641..2776    +  rep_origin     SV40 ori: SV40 origin of replication
   2797..2815    -  promoter       T7 promoter: promoter for bacteriophage T7 RNA polymerase
   2823..2978    +  CDS            lacZα (fragment): LacZα fragment of β-galactosidase; lacZ fragment
   2983..3411    +  rep_origin     f1 ori (sequence partly withheld): f1 bacteriophage origin of replication; arrow indicates direction of (+) strand synthesis
   3464..3568    +  promoter       AmpR promoter: bla
   3569..4429    +  CDS            AmpR: β-lactamase; bla; confers resistance to ampicillin, carbenicillin, and related antibiotics
   4600..5188    +  rep_origin     ori: high-copy-number ColE1/pMB1/pBR322/pUC origin of replication
   5371..5463    +  CDS            lacI (fragment): lac repressor; lacI; The lac repressor binds to the lac operator to inhibit transcription in E. coli. This inhibition can be relieved by adding lactose or isopropyl-β-D-thiogalactopyranoside (IPTG).
   5476..5497    +  protein_bind   CAP binding site: CAP binding activates transcription in the presence of cAMP. E. coli catabolite activator protein
   5512..5542    +  promoter       lac promoter: promoter for the E. coli lac operon
   5550..5566    +  protein_bind   lac operator: The lac repressor binds to the lac operator to inhibit transcription in E. coli. This inhibition can be relieved by adding lactose or isopropyl-β-D-thiogalactopyranoside (IPTG). lac repressor encoded by lacI
   5611..5629    +  promoter       T3 promoter: promoter for bacteriophage T3 RNA polymerase
   5657..5883    +  promoter       RSV promoter: Rous sarcoma virus enhancer/promoter
   5884..6064    +  LTR            5' LTR (truncated): truncated 5' long terminal repeat (LTR) from HIV-1
   6111..6236    +  misc_feature   HIV-1 Ψ: packaging signal of human immunodeficiency virus type 1
   6220..6583    +  CDS            HIV-1 gag (fragment): gag protein from human immunodeficiency virus 1; gag
   6729..6962    +  misc_feature   RRE: The Rev response element (RRE) of HIV-1 allows for Rev-dependent mRNA export from the nucleus to the cytoplasm.
   7339..7365    +  CDS            Rev (fragment): human immunodeficiency virus 1 (HIV-1) Rev protein; rev; enhances nuclear export of unspliced and incompletely spliced viral mRNAs
   7366..7866    +  promoter       hPGK promoter: human phosphoglycerate kinase 1 promoter
   7878..8273    +  CDS            BSD: blasticidin S deaminase; Aspergillus terreus BSD; confers resistance to blasticidin
   8333..8450    +  misc_feature   cPPT/CTS: central polypurine tract and central termination sequence of HIV-1
