[The description below was written by a language model from this plasmid's Addgene catalogue record and pLannotate feature annotations shown in this document.]
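Description:
IDG_CACNG6_OE_1 is a mammalian overexpression plasmid for human CACNG6, built by Gateway cloning into the pLX304 backbone. Although catalogued simply as a mammalian expression vector, the feature table shows the architecture of a third-generation, self-inactivating HIV-1 lentiviral transfer vector. An RSV promoter fused to a truncated 5' LTR drives production of the genomic RNA, followed by the Ψ packaging signal with a gag fragment, the Rev response element for Rev-dependent nuclear export, a cPPT/CTS element, and a ΔU3 3' LTR that inactivates LTR promoter activity after integration. In bacteria the plasmid is maintained through a ColE1/pUC-type origin and an ampicillin resistance gene (the record lists it as low copy). An f1 origin, an SV40 origin and poly(A) signal, and leftover lac, T7 and T3 elements are also present in the backbone.

Between the LTRs there are two expression units. A human PGK promoter drives the blasticidin S deaminase gene, which allows blasticidin selection of transfected or transduced cells. Downstream of it, the CMV enhancer/promoter drives the CACNG6 coding sequence, which is flanked by attB1 and attB2 sites left from the Gateway recombination and followed on the backbone by a C-terminal V5 epitope tag for antibody detection. A WPRE after the cassette improves transcript processing and expression. CACNG6 encodes a calcium channel gamma subunit that is annotated as regulating L-type channels containing CACNA1C. The construct is intended for overexpressing this protein in mammalian cells, with the lentiviral elements supporting stable delivery and the generation of blasticidin-resistant, V5-tagged expressing populations.
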