Addgene plasmid #161696: IDG_CACNG6_OE_1
Purpose: Overexpresses CACNG6
Depositing lab: Mike McManus. Depositing organization: University of California, San Francisco (UCSF).
Backbone
  Vector backbone: pLX304
  Vector type: Mammalian Expression
  Selectable markers: Blasticidin
Growth in bacteria
  Bacterial resistance: Ampicillin, 100 μg/mL
  Growth temperature: 30°C
  Growth strain: NEB Stable
  Copy number: Low Copy
Gene/Insert
  Gene/Insert name: CACNG6
  Species: H. sapiens (human)
  Entrez Gene: CACNG6
  Tag / fusion protein: V5 (C terminal on backbone)
  Cloning method: Gateway Cloning
Terms and licenses: Academic/Nonprofit Terms; Industry Terms: Not Available to Industry
How to cite: IDG_CACNG6_OE_1 was a gift from Mike McManus (Addgene plasmid # 161696 ; http://n2t.net/addgene:161696 ; RRID:Addgene_161696)
