>Addgene plasmid #161696 | IDG_CACNG6_OE_1 | depositor partial sequence | sequence record 313395 | Sequence
ATGATGTGGTCCAACTTCTTCCTGCAAGAGGAGAACCGGCGGCGGGGGGCCGCGGGCCGGCGGCGGGCGC
ACGGGCAGGGCAGGTCGGGGCTGACGCCCGAGCGCGAGGGGAAGGTGAAGCTGGCGCTGCTGCTGGCCGC
CGTGGGCGCCACGCTGGCGGTGCTGTCCGTGGGCACCGAGTTCTGGGTGGAGCTCAACACCTACAAGGCC
AACGGCAGCGCCGTGTGCGAAGCGGCCCACCTGGGGCTGTGGAAGGCGTGCACCAAGCGGCTGTGGCAGG
CGGACGTGCCCGTGGACAGGGACACCTGCGGCCCCGCGGAGCTGCCCGGAGAAGCAAACTGCACCTATTT
TAAATTCTTCACCACGGGGGAGAATGCACGCATCTTTCAGAGAACCACAAAGAAAGAGGTGAATCTGGCA
GCTGCGGTGATAGCAGTGCTGGGCCTGGCAGTCATGGCCTTGGGGTGCCTCTGTATCATCATGGTGCTCA
GTAAAGGTGCAGAGTTCCTGCTCCGAGTTGGAGCCGTCTGCTTTGGCCTCTCAGGCCTGCTGCTCTTGGT
GAGCCTGGAGGTGTTCCGGCATTCCGTGAGGGCCCTGCTGCAGAGAGTCAGCCCGGAGCCTCCCCCGGCC
CCACGCCTCACCTACGAGTACTCCTGGTCCCTGGGCTGCGGCGTGGGGGCCGGCCTGATCCTGCTGTTGG
GGGCCGGCTGCTTTCTGCTGCTCACACTGCCTTCCTGGCCCTGGGGGTCCCTCTGTCCCAAGCGGGGGCA
CCGGGCCACCTTGGACCCAGCTTTCTTGTACAAAGTGGTTGGTAAGCCTATCCCTAACCCTCTCCTCGGT
CTCGATTCTACGTAG
